>Addgene plasmid #50285 | pICH41402 | addgene full sequence | sequence record 497528 | Addgene NGS Result
TCGCCCTAAAACAAAGTTAAACATCATGAGGGAAGCGGTGATCGCCGAAGTATCGACTCAACTATCAGAG
GTAGTTGGCGTCATCGAGCGCCATCTCGAACCGACGTTGCTGGCCGTACATTTGTACGGCTCCGCAGTGG
ATGGCGGCCTGAAGCCACACAGCGATATTGATTTGCTGGTTACGGTGACCGTAAGGCTTGATGAAACAAC
GCGGCGAGCTTTGATCAACGACCTTTTGGAAACTTCGGCTTCCCCTGGAGAGAGCGAGATTCTCCGCGCT
GTAGAAGTCACCATTGTTGTGCACGACGACATCATTCCGTGGCGTTATCCAGCTAAGCGCGAACTGCAAT
TTGGAGAATGGCAGCGCAATGACATTCTTGCAGGTATCTTCGAGCCAGCCACGATCGACATTGATCTGGC
TATCTTGCTGACAAAAGCAAGAGAACATAGCGTTGCCTTGGTAGGTCCAGCGGCGGAGGAACTCTTTGAT
CCGGTTCCTGAACAGGATCTATTTGAGGCGCTAAATGAAACCTTAACGCTATGGAACTCGCCGCCCGACT
GGGCTGGCGATGAGCGAAATGTAGTGCTTACGTTGTCCCGCATTTGGTACAGCGCAGTAACCGGCAAAAT
CGCGCCGAAGGATGTCGCTGCCGACTGGGCAATGGAGCGCCTGCCGGCCCAGTATCAGCCCGTCATACTT
GAAGCTAGACAGGCTTATCTTGGACAAGAAGAAGATCGCTTGGCCTCGCGCGCAGATCAGTTGGAAGAAT
TTGTCCATTACGTAAAAGGCGAGATCACCAAGGTAGTCGGCAAATAACTGTCAGACCAAGTTTACTCATA
TATACTTTAGATTGATTTAAAACTTCATTTTTAATTTAAAAGGATCTAGGTGAAGATCCTTTTTGATAAT
CTCATGACCAAAATCCCTTAACGTGAGTTTTCGTTCCACTGAGCGTCAGACCCCGTAGAAAAGATCAAAG
GATCTTCTTGAGATCCTTTTTTTCTGCGCGTAATCTGCTGCTTGCAAACAAAAAAACCACCGCTACCAGC
GGTGGTTTGTTTGCCGGATCAAGAGCTACCAACTCTTTTTCCGAAGGTAACTGGCTTCAGCAGAGCGCAG
ATACCAAATACTGTTCTTCTAGTGTAGCCGTAGTTAGGCCACCACTTCAAGAACTCTGTAGCACCGCCTA
CATACCTCGCTCTGCTAATCCTGTTACCAGTGGCTGCTGCCAGTGGCGATAAGTCGTGTCTTACCGGGTT
GGACTCAAGACGATAGTTACCGGATAAGGCGCAGCGGTCGGGCTGAACGGGGGGTTCGTGCACACAGCCC
AGCTTGGAGCGAACGACCTACACCGAACTGAGATACCTACAGCGTGAGCTATGAGAAAGCGCCACGCTTC
CCGAAGGGAGAAAGGCGGACAGGTATCCGGTAAGCGGCAGGGTCGGAACAGGAGAGCGCACGAGGGAGCT
TCCAGGGGGAAACGCCTGGTATCTTTATAGTCCTGTCGGGTTTCGCCACCTCTGACTTGAGCGTCGATTT
TTGTGATGCTCGTCAGGGGGGCGGAGCCTATGGAAAAACGCCAGCAACGCGGCCTTTTTACGGTTCCTGG
CCTTTTGCTGGCCTTTTGCTCACATGTTCTTTCCTGCGTTATCCCCTGATTCTGTGGATAACCGTATTAC
CGCCTTTGAGTGAGCTGATACCGCTCGCCGCAGCCGAACGACCGAGCGCAGCGAGTCAGTGAGCGAGGAA
GCGGAAGAGCGCCCAATACGCAAACCGCCTCTCCCCGCGCGTTGGCCGATTCATTAATCACTCTGTGGTC
TCATACTGTATTTTTACAACAATTACCAACAACAACAAACAACAAACAACATTACAATTACTATTTACAA
TTACAATGTGAGACCACGAAGTGGCTCTTCAGTGGACGAAAGGGCCTCGTGATACGCCTATTTTTATAGG
TTAATGTCATGATAATAATGGTTTCTTAGACGTCAGGTGGCACTTTTCGGGGAAATGTGCGCGGAACCCC
TATTTGTTTATTTTTCTAAATACATTCAAATATGTATCCGCTCATGAGACAATAACCCTGATAAATGCTT
CAATAATATTGAAAAAGGAAGAGTATGCGCTCACGCAACTGGTCCAGAACCTTGACCGAACGCAGCGGTG
GTAACGGCGCAGTGGCGGTTTTCATGGCTTGTTATGACTGTTTTTTTTTGGGGTACAGTCTATGCCTCGG
GCATCCAAGCAGCAAGCGCGTTACGCCGTGGGTCGATGTTTGATGTTATGGAGCAGCAACGATGTTACGC
AGCAGGGCAG
Features (pLannotate 1.2.2; 7 found; start..end, strand, type, name):
     26..814     +  CDS            aadA: S3AD_ECOLX - Experimental evidence at protein level: Swiss-Prot protein existence level 1. Mediates bacterial resistance to the antibiotics streptomycin and spectinomycin. From Escherichia coli.
    988..1576    +  rep_origin     ori: high-copy-number ColE1/pMB1/pBR322/pUC origin of replication
   1759..1808    +  CDS            lacI (fragment): lac repressor; lacI; The lac repressor binds to the lac operator to inhibit transcription in E. coli. This inhibition can be relieved by adding lactose or isopropyl-β-D-thiogalactopyranoside (IPTG).
   1839..1894    +  misc_feature   TMV Ω: translational enhancer from the tobacco mosaic virus 5'-leader sequence (Gallie et al., 1988)
   2020..2124    +  promoter       AmpR promoter: bla
   2115..2195    -  CDS            int (fragment): INT2_ECOLX - Protein inferred from homology: Swiss-Prot protein existence level 3. Putative integrase believed to be involved in the insertion of antibiotic resistance genes into plasmids and transposons. From Escherichia coli.
   2283..19      +  CDS            GmR (fragment) (across the origin): gentamycin acetyltransferase; aacC1; confers resistance to gentamycin
