[The description below was written by a language model from this plasmid's Addgene catalogue record and pLannotate feature annotations shown in this document.]
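Description:
pICH41402 is a small (about 2.3 kb) level 0 part plasmid from a Golden Gate modular cloning (MoClo) toolbox for plants, built on the pICH41246 backbone. Although catalogued as a plant expression vector, it is not an expression construct in its own right: it is a storage and donor plasmid for a single standardized DNA part. It is maintained in E. coli through a high-copy ColE1/pUC-type origin and selected with spectinomycin via the aadA adenylyltransferase gene. An AmpR (bla) promoter is annotated upstream of aadA across the circular junction and may drive the marker, though the record does not say so. The short annotated fragments of lacI, an integrase and a gentamicin acetyltransferase appear to be remnants of the backbone's construction and of the resistance cassette's origin, not functional genes.

The payload is the omega (Ω) leader, the 5' untranslated region of tobacco mosaic virus, which acts as a translational enhancer when placed between a promoter and a coding sequence. It was inserted through BpiI sites that were destroyed in the process, and internal BsaI and BbsI sites are recorded as removed by point mutation so that the part is compatible with type IIS assembly. The depositor notes that the insert can be released with BsaI. This lets it be joined through defined overhangs with separate promoter, coding sequence and terminator modules in a one-pot reaction to build plant transcription units. No promoter, coding sequence, terminator or plant selectable marker accompanies the leader in this plasmid. Its use is therefore as a 5'UTR building block for assembling higher-level constructs intended for plant expression.
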