Addgene plasmid #50285: pICH41402
Depositing lab: Sylvestre Marillonnet & Nicola Patron. Depositing organization: Leibniz Institute of Plant Biochemistry (IPB). Publication: A golden gate modular cloning toolbox for plants. Engler C, Youles M, Gruetzner R, Ehnert TM, Werner S, Jones JD, Patron NJ, Marillonnet S. ACS Synth Biol. 2014 Nov 21;3(11):839-43. doi: 10.1021/sb4001504. Epub 2014 Feb 20. PubMed 24933124.
Backbone
  Vector backbone: pICH41246
  Vector type: plant expression
Growth in bacteria
  Bacterial resistance: Spectinomycin, 50 μg/mL
  Growth temperature: 37°C
  Growth strain: DH5alpha
  Copy number: High Copy
Gene/Insert
  Gene/Insert name: 5'UTR, omega (Tobacco Mosaic Virus)
  Mutation: BsaI/BbsI sites removed by point-mutation
  Cloning method: Restriction Enzyme; 5′ cloning site BpiI (destroyed during cloning); 3′ cloning site BpiI (destroyed during cloning)
Terms and licenses: Academic/Nonprofit Terms; Industry Terms: Not Available to Industry
Depositor comments: insert can be released with BsaI
How to cite: pICH41402 was a gift from Sylvestre Marillonnet & Nicola Patron (Addgene plasmid # 50285 ; http://n2t.net/addgene:50285 ; RRID:Addgene_50285)
