>Addgene plasmid #50285 | pICH41402 | addgene partial sequence | sequence record 76413 | pBR322ori-F 5'-GGGAAACGCCTGGTATCTTT-3'
ATTTTTGTGATGCTCGTCAGGGGGGCGGAGCCTATGGAAAAACGCCAGCAACGCGGCCTTTTTACGGTTC
CTGGCCTTTTGCTGGCCTTTTGCTCACATGTTCTTTCCTGCGTTATCCCCTGATTCTGTGGATAACCGTA
TTACCGCCTTTGAGTGAGCTGATACCGCTCGCCGCAGCCGAACGACCGAGCGCAGCGAGTCAGTGAGCGA
GGAAGCGGAAGAGCGCCCAATACGCAAACCGCCTCTCCCCGCGCGTTGGCCGATTCATTAATCACTCTGT
GGTCTCATACTGTATTTTTACAACAATTACCAACAACAACAAACAACAAACAACATTACAATTACTATTT
ACAATTACAATGTGAGACCACGAAGTGGCTCTTCAGTGGACGAAAGGGCCTCGTGATACGCCTATTTTTA
TAGGTTAATGTCATGATAATAATGGTTTCTTAGACGTCAGGTGGCACTTTTCGGGGAAATGTGCGCGGAA
CCCCTATTTGTTTATTTTTCTAAATACATTCAAATATGTATCCGCTCATGAGACAATAACCCTGATAAAT
GCTTCAATAATATTGAAAAAGGAAGAGTATGCGCTCACGCAACTGGTCCAGAACCTTGACCGAACGCAGC
GGTGGTAACGGCGCAGTGGCGGTTTTCATGGCTTGTTATGACTGTTTTTTTTTGGGGTACAGTCTATGCC
TCGGGCATCCAAGCAGCAAGCGCGTTACGCCGTGGGTCGATGTTTGATGTTATGGAGCAGCAACGATGTT
ACGCAGCAGGGCAGTCGCCCTAAAACAAAGTTAAACATCATGAGGGAAGCGGTGATCGCCGAAGTATCGA
CTCAACTATCA
